Addgene plasmid #84598: pCIneoRL-BCL2 3'UTR-mir200c-mut
Purpose: Renilla Luciferase reporter assay for BCL2 3'UTR with mutations on miR-200c binding site
Depositing lab: Yanan Yang. Depositing organization: Mayo Foundation for Medical Education and Research. Publication: A genetic cell context-dependent role for ZEB1 in lung cancer. Zhang T, Guo L, Creighton CJ, Lu Q, Gibbons DL, Yi ES, Deng B, Molina JR, Sun Z, Yang P, Yang Y. Nat Commun. 2016 Jul 26;7:12231. doi: 10.1038/ncomms12231. PubMed 27456471.
Backbone
  Vector backbone: pCIneoRL
  Backbone size w/o insert (bp): 6380
  Vector type: Luciferase
Growth in bacteria
  Bacterial resistance: Ampicillin, 100 μg/mL
  Growth temperature: 37°C
  Growth strain: DH5alpha
  Copy number: High Copy
Gene/Insert
  Gene/Insert name: BCL2 3'UTR
  Species: H. sapiens (human)
  Insert size (bp): 1236
  Mutation: Mutation on miR-200c binding site on BCL2 3'UTR
  Entrez Gene: UTS2R (a.k.a. GPR14, UR-2-R, UTR, UTR2)
  Promoter: CMV
  Tag / fusion protein: Renilla Luciferase (N terminal on backbone)
  Cloning method: Restriction Enzyme; 5′ cloning site Xba1 (not destroyed); 3′ cloning site Not1 (not destroyed)
  Sequencing primers: 5′ RenLuc3F; 3′ EBV-rev
Terms and licenses: Academic/Nonprofit Terms; Industry Terms: Not Available to Industry
How to cite: pCIneoRL-BCL2 3'UTR-mir200c-mut was a gift from Yanan Yang (Addgene plasmid # 84598 ; http://n2t.net/addgene:84598 ; RRID:Addgene_84598)
