[The description below was written by a language model from this plasmid's Addgene catalogue record.]
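Description:
pCIneoRL-BCL2 3'UTR-mir200c-mut is a mammalian luciferase reporter plasmid built on the pCIneoRL backbone (about 6.4 kb without insert), in which a Renilla luciferase coding sequence carried by the backbone is expressed from the CMV promoter. It is propagated in E. coli as a high-copy plasmid under ampicillin selection. The record gives no feature table, so other backbone elements such as the origin of replication, polyadenylation signal or any mammalian selection marker are not documented here, although the "neo" in the backbone name hints at a neomycin resistance cassette.

The insert is a roughly 1.2 kb fragment of the human BCL2 3' untranslated region, cloned between XbaI and NotI sites (both retained) downstream of the Renilla luciferase open reading frame. The reporter transcript therefore carries the BCL2 3'UTR, and luciferase output reflects post-transcriptional regulation acting through that sequence. In this version the miR-200c binding site within the UTR has been mutated; the exact nucleotide changes are not stated. Disrupting the site should stop miR-200c from pairing with the transcript, so this construct serves as the specificity control alongside a wild-type UTR reporter: loss of miR-200c-dependent repression in the mutant indicates that regulation is direct and depends on that site.

The Entrez Gene field of the catalogue entry lists UTS2R, which appears to be a mis-annotation arising from the "UTR" alias, since the insert name and purpose both refer to BCL2. The plasmid was deposited in connection with a study of ZEB1 function in lung cancer.
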