>Addgene plasmid #84598 | pCIneoRL-BCL2 3'UTR-mir200c-mut | addgene partial sequence | sequence record 164953 | RenLuc3F 5'-GTACATCAAGAGCTTCGTGG-3'
ATTCTAGAGCCACTGAGGAGCTTTGTTTCAACCAAGTCATGTGCATTTCCACGTCAACAGAATTGTTTAT
TGTGACAGTTATATCTGTTGTCCCTTTGACCTTGTTTCTTGAAGGTTTCCTCGTCCCTGGGCAATTCCGC
ATTTAATTCATGGTATTCAGGATTACATGCATGTTTGGTTAAACCCATGAGATTCATTCAGTTAAAAATC
CAGATGGCGAATGACCAGCAGATTCAAATCTATGGTGGTTTGACCTTTAGAGAGTTGCTTTACGTGGCCT
GTTTCAACACAGACCCACCCAGAGCCCTCCTGCCCTCCTTCCGCGGGGGCTTTCTCATGGCTGTCCTTCA
GGGTCTTCCTGAAATGCAGTGGTGCTTACGCTCCACCAAGAAAGCGGGAAACCTGTGGTATGAAGCCAGA
CCTCCCCGGCGGGCCTCAGGGAACAGAATGATCAGACCTTTGAATGATTCTAATTTTTAAGCAAAATATT
ATTTTATGAAAGGTTTACATTGTCAAAGTGATGAATATGGAATATCCAATCCTGTGCTGCTATCCTGCCA
AAATCATTTTAATGGAGTCAGTTTGCAGTATGCTCCACGTGGTAAGATCCTCCAAGCTGCTTTAGAAGTA
ACAATGAAGAACGTGGACGTTTTTAATATAAAGCCTGTTTTGTCTTTTGTTGTTGTTCAAACGGGATTCA
CAGAGTATTTGAAAAATGTATATATATTAAGAGGTCACGGGGGCTAATTGCTGGCTGGCTGCCTTTTGCT
GTGGGGTTTTGTTACCTGGTTTTAATAACAGTAAATGTGCCCAGCCTCTTGGCCC
