>Addgene plasmid #84598 | pCIneoRL-BCL2 3'UTR-mir200c-mut | addgene partial sequence | sequence record 164954 | EBV-rev 5'-GTGGTTTGTCCAAACTCATC-3'
ACCCTCACTAAAGGGAAGCGGCCGCGGCCTCTCTTGCGGAGTATTTGTGCAGTGAGGGACTGGGAGGGCC
GAGGAGGTTCTCAGATGTTCTTCTCCTTTTGGGGCTTTTTTTAGAGCCCTTGTCCCTAATTTGGAAAGTG
CATATACTCTATTTAACTCTGACCCTGGCCAGTGTAAAGAGGAGTACATACAGAGGACTGTTTTTTCATT
CATAAAGAGCAGTTAAGATGCAGATGTGAATCCCTCTTCAATACAAAATAGGGATGGTTCTCTGTTGCCC
AACTGCAAAATAATTAGATATAATGAAAAAAAAGAAGAGGAGAAAAAAATGACTAGTTGAGGCTTTTATA
TACATTCATTGCTTCTAACATGTTTTTAACAATAAGGAAAATGCAACATCAACTACTCTTAGAGCAAGTG
CAGCCACAAGGGTGTACAGTTCTGGGGCCAAGAGGCTGGGCACATTTACTGTTATTAAAACCAGGTAACA
AAACCCCACAGCAAAAGGCAGCCAGCCAGCAATTAGCCCCCGTGACCTCTTAATATATATACATTTTTCA
AATACTCTGTGAATCCCGTTTGAACAACAACAAAAGACAAAACAGGCTTTATATTAAAAACGTCCACGTT
CTTCATTGTTACTTCTAAAGCAGCTTGGAGGATCTTACCACGTGGAGCATACTGCAAACTGACTCCATTA
AAATGATTTTGGCAGGATAGCAGCACAGGATTGGATATTCCATATTCATCACTTTGACAATGTAAACCTT
TCATAAAATAATATTTTGCTTAAA
